>Addgene plasmid #158546 | CMV-CitroffRH | addgene full sequence | sequence record 314660 | Addgene NGS Result
GACGGATCGGGAGATCTCCCGATCCCCTATGGTGCACTCTCAGTACAATCTGCTCTGATGCCGCATAGTT
AAGCCAGTATCTGCTCCCTGCTTGTGTGTTGGAGGTCGCTGAGTAGTGCGCGAGCAAAATTTAAGCTACA
ACAAGGCAAGGCTTGACCGACAATTGCATGAAGAATCTGCTTAGGGTTAGGCGTTTTGCGCTGCTTCGCG
ATGTACGGGCCAGATATACGCGTTGACATTGATTATTGACTAGTTATTAATAGTAATCAATTACGGGGTC
ATTAGTTCATAGCCCATATATGGAGTTCCGCGTTACATAACTTACGGTAAATGGCCCGCCTGGCTGACCG
CCCAACGACCCCCGCCCATTGACGTCAATAATGACGTATGTTCCCATAGTAACGCCAATAGGGACTTTCC
ATTGACGTCAATGGGTGGAGTATTTACGGTAAACTGCCCACTTGGCAGTACATCAAGTGTATCATATGCC
AAGTACGCCCCCTATTGACGTCAATGACGGTAAATGGCCCGCCTGGCATTATGCCCAGTACATGACCTTA
TGGGACTTTCCTACTTGGCAGTACATCTACGTATTAGTCATCGCTATTACCATGGTGATGCGGTTTTGGC
AGTACATCAATGGGCGTGGATAGCGGTTTGACTCACGGGGATTTCCAAGTCTCCACCCCATTGACGTCAA
TGGGAGTTTGTTTTGGCACCAAAATCAACGGGACTTTCCAAAATGTCGTAACAACTCCGCCCCATTGACG
CAAATGGGCGGTAGGCGTGTACGGTGGGAGGTCTATATAAGCAGAGCTCTCTGGCTAACTAGAGAACCCA
CTGCTTACTGGCTTATCGAAATTAATACGACTCACTATAGGGAGACCCAAGCTGGCTAGCGTTTAAACGG
GCCCTCTAGACTCGAGAATGGTGAGCAAGGGCGAGGAGCTGTTCACCGGGGTGGTGCCCATCCTGGTCGA
GCTGGACGGCGACGTAAACGGCCACAAGTTCAGCGTGTCCGGCGAGGGTGAGGGCGATGCCACCTACGGC
AAGCTGACCCTGAAGTTCATCTGCACCACCGGCAAGCTGCCCGTGCCCTGGCCCACCCTCGTGACCACCC
TGACCTACGGCGTGCAGTGCTTCAGCCGCTACCCCGACCACATGAAGCAGCACGACTTCTTCAAGTCCGC
CATGCCCGAAGGCTACATCCAGGAGCGCACCATCTTCTTCAAGGACGACGGCAACTACAAGACCCGCGCC
GAGGTGAAGTTCGAGGGCGACACCCTGGTGAACCGCATCGAGCTGAAGGGCATCGACTTCAAGGAGGACG
GCAACATCCTGGGGCACAAGCTGGAGTACAACTGGCAGACCGAGGAGCGTCTGCATTATCAGGTCGGGCA
ACGGGCGCTGATTCAGGCGATGCAGATTTCGGCGATGCCGGAGCTGGTGGAGGCAGTGCAGAAACGCGAT
CTCGCCAGAATCAAAGCCCTTATCGGCCCCATGCGTTCGTTCTCCGACGCCACCTACATCACCGTCGGTG
ATGCCAGCGGCCAGGCCCTCTATGCCGTCAATCCTGATGAAATCGGCAAATCGATGGAAGGCGGCGATAG
CGATGAGGCGTTGATAAACGCTAAAAGCTACGTGTCAGTGCGCAAAGGCTCGCTGGGATCGTCGCTGCGC
GGTAAATCGCCGATTCAGGACGCAACCGGCAAGGTGATCGGCATTGTGTCGGTAGGCTATACCATTGAGC
AACTGGAACCGAATTTTGTCTATATCATGGCCGACAAGCAGAAGAACGGCATCAAGGCGAACTTCCACAT
CCGCCACAACATCGAGGACGGCGGCGTGCAGCTCGCCTACCACTACCAGCAGAACACCCCCATCGGCGAC
GGCCCCGTGCTGCTGCCCGACAACCACTACCTGAGCGTGCAGTCCCAACTTTCGAAAGACCCCAACGAGA
AGCGCGATCACATGGTCCTGCTGGAGTTCGTGACCGCCGCCGGGATCACTCTCGGCATGGTCGAGCTGTA
CAAGTAAAAGCTTAAGTTTAAACCGCTGATCAGCCTCGACTGTGCCTTCTAGTTGCCAGCCATCTGTTGT
TTGCCCCTCCCCCGTGCCTTCCTTGACCCTGGAAGGTGCCACTCCCACTGTCCTTTCCTAATAAAATGAG
GAAATTGCATCGCATTGTCTGAGTAGGTGTCATTCTATTCTGGGGGGTGGGGTGGGGCAGGACAGCAAGG
GGGAGGATTGGGAAGACAATAGCAGGCATGCTGGGGATGCGGTGGGCTCTATGGCTTCTGAGGCGGAAAG
AACCAGCTGGGGCTCTAGGGGGTATCCCC
[124 nt withheld, positions 2340-2463]
C
[91 nt withheld, positions 2465-2555]
A
[49 nt withheld, positions 2557-2605]
CCTTTGACGTTGGAGTCCACGTTCTTT
[37 nt withheld, positions 2633-2669]
ACCCTATCTCGGTCTATTCTTTTGATTTATAAGGGATTTTGCCGATTTCGGCCTATTGGTTAAAAAATGA
GCTGATTTAACAAAAATTTAACGCGAATTAATTCTGTGGAATGTGTGTCAGTTAGGGTGTGGAAAGTCCC
CAGGCTCCCCAGCAGGCAGAAGTATGCAAAGCATGCATCTCAATTAGTCAGCAACCAGGTGTGGAAAGTC
CCCAGGCTCCCCAGCAGGCAGAAGTATGCAAAGCATGCATCTCAATTAGTCAGCAACCATAGTCCCGCCC
CTAACTCCGCCCATCCCGCCCCTAACTCCGCCCAGTTCCGCCCATTCTCCGCCCCATGGCTGACTAATTT
TTTTTATTTATGCAGAGGCCGAGGCCGCCTCTGCCTCTGAGCTATTCCAGAAGTAGTGAGGAGGCTTTTT
TGGAGGCCTAGGCTTTTGCAAAAAGCTCCCGGGAGCTTGTATATCCATTTTCGGATCTGATCAAGAGACA
GGATGAGGATCGTTTCGCATGATTGAACAAGATGGATTGCACGCAGGTTCTCCGGCCGCTTGGGTGGAGA
GGCTATTCGGCTATGACTGGGCACAACAGACAATCGGCTGCTCTGATGCCGCCGTGTTCCGGCTGTCAGC
GCAGGGGCGCCCGGTTCTTTTTGTCAAGACCGACCTGTCCGGTGCCCTGAATGAACTGCAGGACGAGGCA
GCGCGGCTATCGTGGCTGGCCACGACGGGCGTTCCTTGCGCAGCTGTGCTCGACGTTGTCACTGAAGCGG
GAAGGGACTGGCTGCTATTGGGCGAAGTGCCGGGGCAGGATCTCCTGTCATCTCACCTTGCTCCTGCCGA
GAAAGTATCCATCATGGCTGATGCAATGCGGCGGCTGCATACGCTTGATCCGGCTACCTGCCCATTCGAC
CACCAAGCGAAACATCGCATCGAGCGAGCACGTACTCGGATGGAAGCCGGTCTTGTCGATCAGGATGATC
TGGACGAAGAGCATCAGGGGCTCGCGCCAGCCGAACTGTTCGCCAGGCTCAAGGCGCGCATGCCCGACGG
CGAGGATCTCGTCGTGACCCATGGCGATGCCTGCTTGCCGAATATCATGGTGGAAAATGGCCGCTTTTCT
GGATTCATCGACTGTGGCCGGCTGGGTGTGGCGGACCGCTATCAGGACATAGCGTTGGCTACCCGTGATA
TTGCTGAAGAGCTTGGCGGCGAATGGGCTGACCGCTTCCTCGTGCTTTACGGTATCGCCGCTCCCGATTC
GCAGCGCATCGCCTTCTATCGCCTTCTTGACGAGTTCTTCTGAGCGGGACTCTGGGGTTCGAAATGACCG
ACCAAGCGACGCCCAACCTGCCATCACGAGATTTCGATTCCACCGCCGCCTTCTATGAAAGGTTGGGCTT
CGGAATCGTTTTCCGGGACGCCGGCTGGATGATCCTCCAGCGCGGGGATCTCATGCTGGAGTTCTTCGCC
CACCCCAACTTGTTTATTGCAGCTTATAATGGTTACAAATAAAGCAATAGCATCACAAATTTCACAAATA
AAGCATTTTTTTCACTGCATTCTAGTTGTGGTTTGTCCAAACTCATCAATGTATCTTATCATGTCTGTAT
ACCGTCGACCTCTAGCTAGAGCTTGGCGTAATCATGGTCATAGCTGTTTCCTGTGTGAAATTGTTATCCG
CTCACAATTCCACACAACATACGAGCCGGAAGCATAAAGTGTAAAGCCTGGGGTGCCTAATGAGTGAGCT
AACTCACATTAATTGCGTTGCGCTCACTGCCCGCTTTCCAGTCGGGAAACCTGTCGTGCCAGCTGCATTA
ATGAATCGGCCAACGCGCGGGGAGAGGCGGTTTGCGTATTGGGCGCTCTTCCGCTTCCTCGCTCACTGAC
TCGCTGCGCTCGGTCGTTCGGCTGCGGCGAGCGGTATCAGCTCACTCAAAGGCGGTAATACGGTTATCCA
CAGAATCAGGGGATAACGCAGGAAAGAACATGTGAGCAAAAGGCCAGCAAAAGGCCAGGAACCGTAAAAA
GGCCGCGTTGCTGGCGTTTTTCCATAGGCTCCGCCCCCCTGACGAGCATCACAAAAATCGACGCTCAAGT
CAGAGGTGGCGAAACCCGACAGGACTATAAAGATACCAGGCGTTTCCCCCTGGAAGCTCCCTCGTGCGCT
CTCCTGTTCCGACCCTGCCGCTTACCGGATACCTGTCCGCCTTTCTCCCTTCGGGAAGCGTGGCGCTTTC
TCATAGCTCACGCTGTAGGTATCTCAGTTCGGTGTAGGTCGTTCGCTCCAAGCTGGGCTGTGTGCACGAA
CCCCCCGTTCAGCCCGACCGCTGCGCCTTATCCGGTAACTATCGTCTTGAGTCCAACCCGGTAAGACACG
ACTTATCGCCACTGGCAGCAGCCACTGGTAACAGGATTAGCAGAGCGAGGTATGTAGGCGGTGCTACAGA
GTTCTTGAAGTGGTGGCCTAACTACGGCTACACTAGAAGAACAGTATTTGGTATCTGCGCTCTGCTGAAG
CCAGTTACCTTCGGAAAAAGAGTTGGTAGCTCTTGATCCGGCAAACAAACCACCGCTGGTAGCGGTGGTT
TTTTTGTTTGCAAGCAGCAGATTACGCGCAGAAAAAAAGGATCTCAAGAAGATCCTTTGATCTTTTCTAC
GGGGTCTGACGCTCAGTGGAACGAAAACTCACGTTAAGGGATTTTGGTCATGAGATTATCAAAAAGGATC
TTCACCTAGATCCTTTTAAATTAAAAATGAAGTTTTAAATCAATCTAAAGTATATATGAGTAAACTTGGT
CTGACAGTTACCAATGCTTAATCAGTGAGGCACCTATCTCAGCGATCTGTCTATTTCGTTCATCCATAGT
TGCCTGACTCCCCGTCGTGTAGATAACTACGATACGGGAGGGCTTACCATCTGGCCCCAGTGCTGCAATG
ATACCGCGAGACCCACGCTCACCGGCTCCAGATTTATCAGCAATAAACCAGCCAGCCGGAAGGGCCGAGC
GCAGAAGTGGTCCTGCAACTTTATCCGCCTCCATCCAGTCTATTAATTGTTGCCGGGAAGCTAGAGTAAG
TAGTTCGCCAGTTAATAGTTTGCGCAACGTTGTTGCCATTGCTACAGGCATCGTGGTGTCACGCTCGTCG
TTTGGTATGGCTTCATTCAGCTCCGGTTCCCAACGATCAAGGCGAGTTACATGATCCCCCATGTTGTGCA
AAAAAGCGGTTAGCTCCTTCGGTCCTCCGATCGTTGTCAGAAGTAAGTTGGCCGCAGTGTTATCACTCAT
GGTTATGGCAGCACTGCATAATTCTCTTACTGTCATGCCATCCGTAAGATGCTTTTCTGTGACTGGTGAG
TACTCAACCAAGTCATTCTGAGAATAGTGTATGCGGCGACCGAGTTGCTCTTGCCCGGCGTCAATACGGG
ATAATACCGCGCCACATAGCAGAACTTTAAAAGTGCTCATCATTGGAAAACGTTCTTCGGGGCGAAAACT
CTCAAGGATCTTACCGCTGTTGAGATCCAGTTCGATGTAACCCACTCGTGCACCCAACTGATCTTCAGCA
TCTTTTACTTTCACCAGCGTTTCTGGGTGAGCAAAAACAGGAAGGCAAAATGCCGCAAAAAAGGGAATAA
GGGCGACACGGAAATGTTGAATACTCATACTCTTCCTTTTTCAATATTATTGAAGCATTTATCAGGGTTA
TTGTCTCATGAGCGGATACATATTTGAATGTATTTAGAAAAATAAACAAATAGGGGTTCCGCGCACATTT
CCCCGAAAAGTGCCACCTGACGTC
Features (pLannotate 1.2.2; 22 found; start..end, strand, type, name):
     28..80      -  misc_feature   bom (fragment): basis of mobility region from pBR322
    235..614     +  enhancer       CMV enhancer: human cytomegalovirus immediate early enhancer
    615..818     +  promoter       CMV promoter: human cytomegalovirus (CMV) immediate early promoter
    814..847     +  LTR            5' LTR (truncated) (fragment): truncated 5' long terminal repeat (LTR) from HIV-1
    863..881     +  promoter       T7 promoter: promoter for bacteriophage T7 RNA polymerase
    928..1363    +  CDS            EGFP (fragment): the original enhanced GFP (Yang et al., 1996) mammalian codon-optimized
   1369..1758    +  CDS            citA (fragment): CITA_KLEPN - Experimental evidence at protein level: Swiss-Prot protein existence level 1. Member of the two-component regulatory system CitA/CitB. Probably activates CitB by phosphorylation. The periplasmic domain binds H-citrate(2-), which is essential for induction of the citrate- fermentation genes. From Klebsiella pneumoniae.
   1768..2034    +  CDS            cEGFP (fragment): cEGFP is a basic (constitutively fluorescent) green fluorescent protein published in 2008, derived from Aequorea victoria.
   2070..2294    +  polyA_signal   bGH poly(A) signal: bovine growth hormone polyadenylation signal
   2298..2319    +  promoter       SV40 promoter (fragment): SV40 enhancer and early promoter
   2340..2768    +  rep_origin     f1 ori (sequence partly withheld): f1 bacteriophage origin of replication; arrow indicates direction of (+) strand synthesis
   2782..3111    +  promoter       SV40 promoter: SV40 enhancer and early promoter
   3178..3969    +  CDS            neo: KKA2_KLEPN - Also known as kan, nptII. Experimental evidence at protein level: Swiss-Prot protein existence level 1. Resistance to kanamycin, neomycin, paromomycin, ribostamycin, butirosin and gentamicin B. From Klebsiella pneumoniae.
   3993..4151    +  CDS            ble (fragment): BLE_KLEPN - Experimental evidence at protein level: Swiss-Prot protein existence level 1. Binding protein with a strong affinity to the bleomycin family of antibiotics. Binds to CL990; an antimitotic-antibiotic compound. From Klebsiella pneumoniae.
   4146..4267    +  polyA_signal   SV40 poly(A) signal: SV40 polyadenylation signal
   4340..4356    -  protein_bind   lac operator: The lac repressor binds to the lac operator to inhibit transcription in E. coli. This inhibition can be relieved by adding lactose or isopropyl-β-D-thiogalactopyranoside (IPTG). lac repressor encoded by lacI
   4364..4394    -  promoter       lac promoter: promoter for the E. coli lac operon
   4409..4430    -  protein_bind   CAP binding site: CAP binding activates transcription in the presence of cAMP. E. coli catabolite activator protein
   4443..4535    -  CDS            lacI (fragment): lac repressor; lacI; The lac repressor binds to the lac operator to inhibit transcription in E. coli. This inhibition can be relieved by adding lactose or isopropyl-β-D-thiogalactopyranoside (IPTG).
   4718..5306    -  rep_origin     ori: high-copy-number ColE1/pMB1/pBR322/pUC origin of replication
   5477..6337    -  CDS            AmpR: β-lactamase; bla; confers resistance to ampicillin, carbenicillin, and related antibiotics
   6338..6442    -  promoter       AmpR promoter: bla
