[The description below was written by a language model from this plasmid's Addgene catalogue record and pLannotate feature annotations shown in this document.]
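Description:
CMV-CitroffRH is a mammalian expression plasmid built on the pcDNA3.1 backbone that encodes a nonbinding control variant of Citroff, an inverse-response, intensity-based fluorescent biosensor for citrate. The catalogue lists a total size of about 6.6 kb, while the sequenced record is 6,473 nt. It is propagated in E. coli through a high-copy ColE1/pUC-type origin and selected with ampicillin via the β-lactamase gene and its own promoter. An f1 origin is also present. For mammalian cells, a neomycin phosphotransferase gene sits between the SV40 early promoter and an SV40 polyadenylation signal, which would allow G418 selection of stable transfectants.

The roughly 1.1 kb insert was cloned between XhoI and HindIII. It is transcribed from the human CMV immediate-early enhancer and promoter and terminated by the bovine growth hormone polyadenylation signal. A T7 promoter lies just upstream of the coding region. The feature table shows the sensor architecture: a fragment matching the citrate-binding periplasmic domain of the Klebsiella pneumoniae sensor kinase CitA is flanked on either side by two GFP-derived fragments. In this single-fluorescent-protein design, conformational change in the binding domain is meant to modulate fluorescence. In an inverse-response sensor, fluorescence falls as citrate rises. The record describes the RH variant as nonbinding but does not state which substitutions are responsible.

The construct would typically serve as a negative control alongside the functional sensor in live-cell imaging, helping to separate genuine citrate-dependent signals from artefacts unrelated to citrate binding. Small annotations such as the HIV-1 LTR, ble and lacI fragments look like backbone remnants or annotation matches rather than functional parts.
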