Addgene plasmid #158546: CMV-CitroffRH
Purpose: Mammalian expression of nonbinding variant of inverse-response citrate sensor
Depositing lab: Robert Campbell. Depositing organization: University of Alberta. Publication: High-Performance Intensiometric Direct- and Inverse-Response Genetically Encoded Biosensors for Citrate. Zhao Y, Shen Y, Wen Y, Campbell RE. ACS Cent Sci. 2020 Aug 26;6(8):1441-1450. doi: 10.1021/acscentsci.0c00518. Epub 2020 Jul 9. PubMed 32875085.
Backbone
  Vector backbone: pcDNA3.1
  Backbone size w/o insert (bp): 5500
  Total vector size (bp): 6600
  Vector type: Mammalian Expression
Growth in bacteria
  Bacterial resistance: Ampicillin, 100 μg/mL
  Growth temperature: 37°C
  Growth strain: DH5alpha
  Copy number: Unknown
Gene/Insert
  Gene/Insert name: CitroffRH
  Insert size (bp): 1100
  Promoter: cmv
  Cloning method: Restriction Enzyme; 5′ cloning site XhoI (unknown if destroyed); 3′ cloning site HindIII (unknown if destroyed)
  Sequencing primers: 5′ TAATACGACTCACTATAGGG; 3′ TAGAAGGCACAGTCGAGG
Terms and licenses: Academic/Nonprofit Terms; Industry Terms: Not Available to Industry
How to cite: CMV-CitroffRH was a gift from Robert Campbell (Addgene plasmid # 158546 ; http://n2t.net/addgene:158546 ; RRID:Addgene_158546)
