>Addgene plasmid #158546 | CMV-CitroffRH | depositor partial sequence | sequence record 306052 | CMV-CitroffRH sequence 1110 bps
ATGGTGAGCAAGGGCGAGGAGCTGTTCACCGGGGTGGTGCCCATCCTGGTCGAGCTGGACGGCGACGTAA
ACGGCCACAAGTTCAGCGTGTCCGGCGAGGGTGAGGGCGATGCCACCTACGGCAAGCTGACCCTGAAGTT
CATCTGCACCACCGGCAAGCTGCCCGTGCCCTGGCCCACCCTCGTGACCACCCTGACCTACGGCGTGCAG
TGCTTCAGCCGCTACCCCGACCACATGAAGCAGCACGACTTCTTCAAGTCCGCCATGCCCGAAGGCTACA
TCCAGGAGCGCACCATCTTCTTCAAGGACGACGGCAACTACAAGACCCGCGCCGAGGTGAAGTTCGAGGG
CGACACCCTGGTGAACCGCATCGAGCTGAAGGGCATCGACTTCAAGGAGGACGGCAACATCCTGGGGCAC
AAGCTGGAGTACAACTGGCAGACCGAGGAGCGTCTGCATTATCAGGTCGGGCAACGGGCGCTGATTCAGG
CGATGCAGATTTCGGCGATGCCGGAGCTGGTGGAGGCAGTGCAGAAACGCGATCTCGCCAGAATCAAAGC
CCTTATCGGCCCCATGCGTTCGTTCTCCGACGCCACCTACATCACCGTCGGTGATGCCAGCGGCCAGGCC
CTCTATGCCGTCAATCCTGATGAAATCGGCAAATCGATGGAAGGCGGCGATAGCGATGAGGCGTTGATAA
ACGCTAAAAGCTACGTGTCAGTGCGCAAAGGCTCGCTGGGATCGTCGCTGCGCGGTAAATCGCCGATTCA
GGACGCAACCGGCAAGGTGATCGGCATTGTGTCGGTAGGCTATACCATTGAGCAACTGGAACCGAATTTT
GTCTATATCATGGCCGACAAGCAGAAGAACGGCATCAAGGCGAACTTCCACATCCGCCACAACATCGAGG
ACGGCGGCGTGCAGCTCGCCTACCACTACCAGCAGAACACCCCCATCGGCGACGGCCCCGTGCTGCTGCC
CGACAACCACTACCTGAGCGTGCAGTCCCAACTTTCGAAAGACCCCAACGAGAAGCGCGATCACATGGTC
CTGCTGGAGTTCGTGACCGCCGCCGGGATCACTCTCGGCATGGTCGAGCTGTACAAGTAA
